>Addgene plasmid #77576 | PAK4 gRNA (BRDN0001148325) | addgene full sequence | sequence record 188030 | Addgene Assembled Sequence
CCCGGGTGCAAAGATGGATAAAGTTTTAAACAGAGAGGAATCTTTGCAGCTAATGGACCTTCTAGGTCTT
GAAAGGAGTGGGAATTGGCTCCGGTGCCCGTCAGTGGGCAGAGCGCACATCGCCCACAGTCCCCGAGAAG
TTGGGGGGAGGGGTCGGCAATTGATCCGGTGCCTAGAGAAGGTGGCGCGGGGTAAACTGGGAAAGTGATG
TCGTGTACTGGCTCCGCCTTTTTCCCGAGGGTGGGGGAGAACCGTATATAAGTGCAGTAGTCGCCGTGAA
CGTTCTTTTTCGCAACGGGTTTGCCGCCAGAACACAGGTAAGTGCCGTGTGTGGTTCCCGCGGGCCTGGC
CTCTTTACGGGTTATGGCCCTTGCGTGCCTTGAATTACTTCCACCTGGCTGCAGTACGTGATTCTTGATC
CCGAGCTTCGGGTTGGAAGTGGGTGGGAGAGTTCGAGGCCTTGCGCTTAAGGAGCCCCTTCGCCTCGTGC
TTGAGTTGAGGCCTGGCCTGGGCGCTGGGGCCGCCGCGTGCGAATCTGGTGGCACCTTCGCGCCTGTCTC
GCTGCTTTCGATAAGTCTCTAGCCATTTAAAATTTTTGATGACCTGCTGCGACGCTTTTTTTCTGGCAAG
ATAGTCTTGTAAATGCGGGCCAAGATCTGCACACTGGTATTTCGGTTTTTGGGGCCGCGGGCGGCGACGG
GGCCCGTGCGTCCCAGCGCACATGTTCGGCGAGGCGGGGCCTGCGAGCGCGGCCACCGAGAATCGGACGG
GGGTAGTCTCAAGCTGGCCGGCCTGCTCTGGTGCCTGGCCTCGCGCCGCCGTGTATCGCCCCGCCCTGGG
CGGCAAGGCTGGCCCGGTCGGCACCAGTTGCGTGAGCGGAAAGATGGCCGCTTCCCGGCCCTGCTGCAGG
GAGCTCAAAATGGAGGACGCGGCGCTCGGGAGAGCGGGCGGGTGAGTCACCCACACAAAGGAAAAGGGCC
TTTCCGTCCTCAGCCGTCGCTTCATGTGACTCCACGGAGTACCGGGCGCCGTCCAGGCACCTCGATTAGT
TCTCGAGCTTTTGGAGTACGTCGTCTTTAGGTTGGGGGGAGGGGTTTTATGCGATGGAGTTTCCCCACAC
TGAGTGGGTGGAGACTGAAGTTAGGCCAGCTTGGCACTTGATGTAATTCTCCTTGGAATTTGCCCTTTTT
GAGTTTGGATCTTGGTTCATTCTCAAGCCTCAGACAGTGGTTCAAAGTTTTTTTCTTCCATTTCAGGTGT
CGTGACGTACGGCCACCATGACCGAGTACAAGCCCACGGTGCGCCTCGCCACCCGCGACGACGTCCCCAG
GGCCGTACGCACCCTCGCCGCCGCGTTCGCCGACTACCCCGCCACGCGCCACACCGTCGATCCGGACCGC
CACATCGAGCGGGTCACCGAGCTGCAAGAACTCTTCCTCACGCGCGTCGGGCTCGACATCGGCAAGGTGT
GGGTCGCGGACGACGGCGCCGCCGTGGCGGTCTGGACCACGCCGGAGAGCGTCGAAGCGGGGGCGGTGTT
CGCCGAGATCGGCCCGCGCATGGCCGAGTTGAGCGGTTCCCGGCTGGCCGCGCAGCAACAGATGGAAGGC
CTCCTGGCGCCGCACCGGCCCAAGGAGCCCGCGTGGTTCCTGGCCACCGTCGGAGTCTCGCCCGACCACC
AGGGCAAGGGTCTGGGCAGCGCCGTCGTGCTCCCCGGAGTGGAGGCGGCCGAGCGCGCCGGGGTGCCCGC
CTTCCTGGAGACCTCCGCGCCCCGCAACCTCCCCTTCTACGAGCGGCTCGGCTTCACCGTCACCGCCGAC
GTCGAGGTGCCCGAAGGACCGCGCACCTGGTGCATGACCCGCAAGCCCGGTGCCTGAACGCGTTAAGTCG
ACAATCAACCTCTGGATTACAAAATTTGTGAAAGATTGACTGGTATTCTTAACTATGTTGCTCCTTTTAC
GCTATGTGGATACGCTGCTTTAATGCCTTTGTATCATGCTATTGCTTCCCGTATGGCTTTCATTTTCTCC
TCCTTGTATAAATCCTGGTTGCTGTCTCTTTATGAGGAGTTGTGGCCCGTTGTCAGGCAACGTGGCGTGG
TGTGCACTGTGTTTGCTGACGCAACCCCCACTGGTTGGGGCATTGCCACCACCTGTCAGCTCCTTTCCGG
GACTTTCGCTTTCCCCCTCCCTATTGCCACGGCGGAACTCATCGCCGCCTGCCTTGCCCGCTGCTGGACA
GGGGCTCGGCTGTTGGGCACTGACAATTCCGTGGTGTTGTCGGGGAAATCATCGTCCTTTCCTTGGCTGC
TCGCCTGTGTTGCCACCTGGATTCTGCGCGGGACGTCCTTCTGCTACGTCCCTTCGGCCCTCAATCCAGC
GGACCTTCCTTCCCGCGGCCTGCTGCCGGCTCTGCGGCCTCTTCCGCGTCTTCGCCTTCGCCCTCAGACG
AGTCGGATCTCCCTTTGGGCCGCCTCCCCGCGTCGACTTTAAGACCAATGACTTACAAGGCAGCTGTAGA
TCTTAGCCACTTTTTAAAAGAAAAGGGGGGACTGGAAGGGCTAATTCACTCCCAACGAAGACAAGATCTG
CTTTTTGCTTGTACTGGGTCTCTCTGGTTAGACCAGATCTGAGCCTGGGAGCTCTCTGGCTAACTAGGGA
ACCCACTGCTTAAGCCTCAATAAAGCTTGCCTTGAGTGCTTCAAGTAGTGTGTGCCCGTCTGTTGTGTGA
CTCTGGTAACTAGAGATCCCTCAGACCCTTTTAGTCAGTGTGGAAAATCTCTAGCAGTACGTATAGTAGT
TCATGTCATCTTATTATTCAGTATTTATAACTTGCAAAGAAATGAATATCAGAGAGTGAGAGGAACTTGT
TTATTGCAGCTTATAATGGTTACAAATAAAGCAATAGCATCACAAATTTCACAAATAAAGCATTTTTTTC
ACTGCATTCTAGTTGTGGTTTGTCCAAACTCATCAATGTATCTTATCATGTCTGGCTCTAGCTATCCCGC
CCCTAACTCCGCCCATCCCGCCCCTAACTCCGCCCAGTTCCGCCCATTCTCCGCCCCATGGCTGACTAAT
TTTTTTTATTTATGCAGAGGCCGAGGCCGCCTCGGCCTCTGAGCTATTCCAGAAGTAGTGAGGAGGCTTT
TTTGGAGGCCTAGGGACGTACCCAATTCGCCCTATAGTGAGTCGTATTACGCGCGCTCACTGGCCGTCGT
TTTACAACGTCGTGACTGGGAAAACCCTGGCGTTACCCAACTTAATCGCCTTGCAGCACATCCCCCTTTC
GCCAGCTGGCGTAATAGCGAAGAGGCCCGCACCGATCGCCCTTCCCAACAGTTGCGCAGCCTGAATGGCG
AATGGG
[124 nt withheld, positions 3367-3490]
C
[91 nt withheld, positions 3492-3582]
A
[49 nt withheld, positions 3584-3632]
CCTTTGACGTTGGAGTCCACGTTCTTT
[37 nt withheld, positions 3660-3696]
ACCCTATCTCGGTCTATTCTTTTGATTTATAAGGGATTTTGCCGATTTCGGCCTATTGGTTAAAAAATGA
GCTGATTTAACAAAAATTTAACGCGAATTTTAACAAAATATTAACGCTTACAATTTAGGTGGCACTTTTC
GGGGAAATGTGCGCGGAACCCCTATTTGTTTATTTTTCTAAATACATTCAAATATGTATCCGCTCATGAG
ACAATAACCCTGATAAATGCTTCAATAATATTGAAAAAGGAAGAGTATGAGTATTCAACATTTCCGTGTC
GCCCTTATTCCCTTTTTTGCGGCATTTTGCCTTCCTGTTTTTGCTCACCCAGAAACGCTGGTGAAAGTAA
AAGATGCTGAAGATCAGTTGGGTGCACGAGTGGGTTACATCGAACTGGATCTCAACAGCGGTAAGATCCT
TGAGAGTTTTCGCCCCGAAGAACGTTTTCCAATGATGAGCACTTTTAAAGTTCTGCTATGTGGCGCGGTA
TTATCCCGTATTGACGCCGGGCAAGAGCAACTCGGTCGCCGCATACACTATTCTCAGAATGACTTGGTTG
AGTACTCACCAGTCACAGAAAAGCATCTTACGGATGGCATGACAGTAAGAGAATTATGCAGTGCTGCCAT
AACCATGAGTGATAACACTGCGGCCAACTTACTTCTGACAACGATCGGAGGACCGAAGGAGCTAACCGCT
TTTTTGCACAACATGGGGGATCATGTAACTCGCCTTGATCGTTGGGAACCGGAGCTGAATGAAGCCATAC
CAAACGACGAGCGTGACACCACGATGCCTGTAGCAATGGCAACAACGTTGCGCAAACTATTAACTGGCGA
ACTACTTACTCTAGCTTCCCGGCAACAATTAATAGACTGGATGGAGGCGGATAAAGTTGCAGGACCACTT
CTGCGCTCGGCCCTTCCGGCTGGCTGGTTTATTGCTGATAAATCTGGAGCCGGTGAGCGTGGGTCTCGCG
GTATCATTGCAGCACTGGGGCCAGATGGTAAGCCCTCCCGTATCGTAGTTATCTACACGACGGGGAGTCA
GGCAACTATGGATGAACGAAATAGACAGATCGCTGAGATAGGTGCCTCACTGATTAAGCATTGGTAACTG
TCAGACCAAGTTTACTCATATATACTTTAGATTGATTTAAAACTTCATTTTTAATTTAAAAGGATCTAGG
TGAAGATCCTTTTTGATAATCTCATGACCAAAATCCCTTAACGTGAGTTTTCGTTCCACTGAGCGTCAGA
CCCCGTAGAAAAGATCAAAGGATCTTCTTGAGATCCTTTTTTTCTGCGCGTAATCTGCTGCTTGCAAACA
AAAAAACCACCGCTACCAGCGGTGGTTTGTTTGCCGGATCAAGAGCTACCAACTCTTTTTCCGAAGGTAA
CTGGCTTCAGCAGAGCGCAGATACCAAATACTGTTCTTCTAGTGTAGCCGTAGTTAGGCCACCACTTCAA
GAACTCTGTAGCACCGCCTACATACCTCGCTCTGCTAATCCTGTTACCAGTGGCTGCTGCCAGTGGCGAT
AAGTCGTGTCTTACCGGGTTGGACTCAAGACGATAGTTACCGGATAAGGCGCAGCGGTCGGGCTGAACGG
GGGGTTCGTGCACACAGCCCAGCTTGGAGCGAACGACCTACACCGAACTGAGATACCTACAGCGTGAGCT
ATGAGAAAGCGCCACGCTTCCCGAAGGGAGAAAGGCGGACAGGTATCCGGTAAGCGGCAGGGTCGGAACA
GGAGAGCGCACGAGGGAGCTTCCAGGGGGAAACGCCTGGTATCTTTATAGTCCTGTCGGGTTTCGCCACC
TCTGACTTGAGCGTCGATTTTTGTGATGCTCGTCAGGGGGGCGGAGCCTATGGAAAAACGCCAGCAACGC
GGCCTTTTTACGGTTCCTGGCCTTTTGCTGGCCTTTTGCTCACATGTTCTTTCCTGCGTTATCCCCTGAT
TCTGTGGATAACCGTATTACCGCCTTTGAGTGAGCTGATACCGCTCGCCGCAGCCGAACGACCGAGCGCA
GCGAGTCAGTGAGCGAGGAAGCGGAAGAGCGCCCAATACGCAAACCGCCTCTCCCCGCGCGTTGGCCGAT
TCATTAATGCAGCTGGCACGACAGGTTTCCCGACTGGAAAGCGGGCAGTGAGCGCAACGCAATTAATGTG
AGTTAGCTCACTCATTAGGCACCCCAGGCTTTACACTTTATGCTTCCGGCTCGTATGTTGTGTGGAATTG
TGAGCGGATAACAATTTCACACAGGAAACAGCTATGACCATGATTACGCCAAGCGCGCAATTAACCCTCA
CTAAAGGGAACAAAAGCTGGAGCTGCAAGCTTAATGTAGTCTTATGCAATACTCTTGTAGTCTTGCAACA
TGGTAACGATGAGTTAGCAACATGCCTTACAAGGAGAGAAAAAGCACCGTGCATGCCGATTGGTGGAAGT
AAGGTGGTACGATCGTGCCTTATTAGGAAGGCAACAGACGGGTCTGACATGGATTGGACGAACCACTGAA
TTGCCGCATTGCAGAGATATTGTATTTAAGTGCCTAGCTCGATACATAAACGGGTCTCTCTGGTTAGACC
AGATCTGAGCCTGGGAGCTCTCTGGCTAACTAGGGAACCCACTGCTTAAGCCTCAATAAAGCTTGCCTTG
AGTGCTTCAAGTAGTGTGTGCCCGTCTGTTGTGTGACTCTGGTAACTAGAGATCCCTCAGACCCTTTTAG
TCAGTGTGGAAAATCTCTAGCAGTGGCGCCCGAACAGGGACTTGAAAGCGAAAGGGAAACCAGAGGAGCT
CTCTCGACGCAGGACTCGGCTTGCTGAAGCGCGCACGGCAAGAGGCGAGGGGCGGCGACTGGTGAGTACG
CCAAAAATTTTGACTAGCGGAGGCTAGAAGGAGAGAGATGGGTGCGAGAGCGTCAGTATTAAGCGGGGGA
GAATTAGATCGCGATGGGAAAAAATTCGGTTAAGGCCAGGGGGAAAGAAAAAATATAAATTAAAACATAT
AGTATGGGCAAGCAGGGAGCTAGAACGATTCGCAGTTAATCCTGGCCTGTTAGAAACATCAGAAGGCTGT
AGACAAATACTGGGACAGCTACAACCATCCCTTCAGACAGGATCAGAAGAACTTAGATCATTATATAATA
CAGTAGCAACCCTCTATTGTGTGCATCAAAGGATAGAGATAAAAGACACCAAGGAAGCTTTAGACAAGAT
AGAGGAAGAGCAAAACAAAAGTAAGACCACCGCACAGCAAGCGGCCGCTGATCTTCAGACCTGGAGGAGG
AGATATGAGGGACAATTGGAGAAGTGAATTATATAAATATAAAGTAGTAAAAATTGAACCATTAGGAGTA
GCACCCACCAAGGCAAAGAGAAGAGTGGTGCAGAGAGAAAAAAGAGCAGTGGGAATAGGAGCTTTGTTCC
TTGGGTTCTTGGGAGCAGCAGGAAGCACTATGGGCGCAGCGTCAATGACGCTGACGGTACAGGCCAGACA
ATTATTGTCTGGTATAGTGCAGCAGCAGAACAATTTGCTGAGGGCTATTGAGGCGCAACAGCATCTGTTG
CAACTCACAGTCTGGGGCATCAAGCAGCTCCAGGCAAGAATCCTGGCTGTGGAAAGATACCTAAAGGATC
AACAGCTCCTGGGGATTTGGGGTTGCTCTGGAAAACTCATTTGCACCACTGCTGTGCCTTGGAATGCTAG
TTGGAGTAATAAATCTCTGGAACAGATTTGGAATCACACGACCTGGATGGAGTGGGACAGAGAAATTAAC
AATTACACAAGCTTAATACACTCCTTAATTGAAGAATCGCAAAACCAGCAAGAAAAGAATGAACAAGAAT
TATTGGAATTAGATAAATGGGCAAGTTTGTGGAATTGGTTTAACATAACAAATTGGCTGTGGTATATAAA
ATTATTCATAATGATAGTAGGAGGCTTGGTAGGTTTAAGAATAGTTTTTGCTGTACTTTCTATAGTGAAT
AGAGTTAGGCAGGGATATTCACCATTATCGTTTCAGACCCACCTCCCAACCCCGAGGGGACCCAGAGAGG
GCCTATTTCCCATGATTCCTTCATATTTGCATATACGATACAAGGCTGTTAGAGAGATAATTAGAATTAA
TTTGACTGTAAACACAAAGATATTAGTACAAAATACGTGACGTAGAAAGTAATAATTTCTTGGGTAGTTT
GCAGTTTTAAAATTATGTTTTAAAATGGACTATCATATGCTTACCGTAACTTGAAAGTATTTCGATTTCT
TGGCTTTATATATCTTGTGGAAAGGACGAAACACCGTGCTCATGGGATACTCGCTGGTTTTAGAGCTAGA
AATAGCAAGTTAAAATAAGGCTAGTCCGTTATCAACTTGAAAAAGTGGCACCGAGTCGGTGCTTTTTTAA
GCTTGGCGTAACTAGATCTTGAGACAAATGGCAGTATTCATCCACAATTTTAAAAGAAAAGGGGGGATTG
GGGGGTACAGTGCAGGGGAAAGAATAGTAGACATAATAGCAACAGACATACAAACTAAAGAATTACAAAA
ACAAATTACAAAAATTCAAAATTTTCGGGTTTATTACAGGGACAGCAGAGATCCACTTTGGCGCCGGCTC
GAGGGGG
Features (pLannotate 1.2.2; 29 found; start..end, strand, type, name):
     14..80      +  CDS            small t antigen (fragment): SV40 (simian virus 40) small t antigen
    106..317     +  promoter       EF-1α core promoter: core promoter for human elongation factor EF-1α
    318..1256    +  intron         EF-1α intron A: intron upstream of the start codon of human EF-1α
   1278..1877    +  CDS            PuroR (fragment): puromycin N-acetyltransferase; pac from Streptomyces; confers resistance to puromycin
   1893..2481    +  misc_feature   WPRE: woodchuck hepatitis virus posttranscriptional regulatory element
   2532..2551    +  misc_feature   cPPT/CTS (fragment): central polypurine tract and central termination sequence of HIV-1
   2553..2786    +  LTR            3' LTR (ΔU3): self-inactivating 3' long terminal repeat (LTR) from HIV-1
   2864..2985    +  polyA_signal   SV40 poly(A) signal: SV40 polyadenylation signal
   3025..3160    +  rep_origin     SV40 ori: SV40 origin of replication
   3181..3199    -  promoter       T7 promoter: promoter for bacteriophage T7 RNA polymerase
   3207..3362    +  CDS            lacZα (fragment): LacZα fragment of β-galactosidase; lacZ fragment
   3367..3795    +  rep_origin     f1 ori (sequence partly withheld): f1 bacteriophage origin of replication; arrow indicates direction of (+) strand synthesis
   3848..3952    +  promoter       AmpR promoter: bla
   3953..4813    +  CDS            AmpR: β-lactamase; bla; confers resistance to ampicillin, carbenicillin, and related antibiotics
   4984..5572    +  rep_origin     ori: high-copy-number ColE1/pMB1/pBR322/pUC origin of replication
   5755..5847    +  CDS            lacI (fragment): lac repressor; lacI; The lac repressor binds to the lac operator to inhibit transcription in E. coli. This inhibition can be relieved by adding lactose or isopropyl-β-D-thiogalactopyranoside (IPTG).
   5860..5881    +  protein_bind   CAP binding site: CAP binding activates transcription in the presence of cAMP. E. coli catabolite activator protein
   5896..5926    +  promoter       lac promoter: promoter for the E. coli lac operon
   5934..5950    +  protein_bind   lac operator: The lac repressor binds to the lac operator to inhibit transcription in E. coli. This inhibition can be relieved by adding lactose or isopropyl-β-D-thiogalactopyranoside (IPTG). lac repressor encoded by lacI
   5995..6013    +  promoter       T3 promoter: promoter for bacteriophage T3 RNA polymerase
   6041..6267    +  promoter       RSV promoter: Rous sarcoma virus enhancer/promoter
   6268..6448    +  LTR            5' LTR (truncated): truncated 5' long terminal repeat (LTR) from HIV-1
   6495..6620    +  misc_feature   HIV-1 Ψ: packaging signal of human immunodeficiency virus type 1
   6604..6967    +  CDS            HIV-1 gag (fragment): gag protein from human immunodeficiency virus 1; gag
   7113..7346    +  misc_feature   RRE: The Rev response element (RRE) of HIV-1 allows for Rev-dependent mRNA export from the nucleus to the cytoplasm.
   7723..7749    +  CDS            Rev (fragment): human immunodeficiency virus 1 (HIV-1) Rev protein; rev; enhances nuclear export of unspliced and incompletely spliced viral mRNAs
   7753..7993    +  promoter       U6 promoter: RNA polymerase III promoter for human U6 snRNA
   8023..8098    +  misc_RNA       gRNA scaffold: guide RNA scaffold for the Streptococcus pyogenes CRISPR/Cas9 system
   8154..8271    +  misc_feature   cPPT/CTS: central polypurine tract and central termination sequence of HIV-1
