[The description below was written by a language model from this plasmid's Addgene catalogue record and pLannotate feature annotations shown in this document.]
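Description:
PAK4 gRNA (BRDN0001148325) is a third-generation lentiviral CRISPR guide plasmid built on the lentiGuide-Puro backbone and designed to target human PAK4, with the guide chosen to match several PAK4 transcript variants. It belongs to a human kinome gRNA collection. In bacteria it is maintained as a high-copy plasmid through a ColE1/pUC-type origin and selected with ampicillin via the β-lactamase gene. An f1 origin, an SV40 origin and remnants of a lac/T7/T3 cloning region are also annotated in the backbone.

The lentiviral transfer cassette begins with an RSV promoter fused to a truncated HIV-1 5' LTR, which drives Tat-independent production of the genomic RNA in packaging cells. This is followed by the Ψ packaging signal, a partial gag sequence and the Rev response element for Rev-dependent nuclear export. Within the vector genome, a human U6 RNA polymerase III promoter transcribes the PAK4-specific spacer joined to the Streptococcus pyogenes Cas9 guide RNA scaffold. A cPPT/CTS element lies downstream of it to aid nuclear import of the viral genome. A separate EF-1α promoter with its intron A expresses puromycin N-acetyltransferase, allowing selection of transduced mammalian cells. WPRE enhances transcript expression, and the cassette ends in a self-inactivating ΔU3 3' LTR, with an SV40 polyadenylation signal beyond it.

The plasmid does not encode Cas9, so it is intended for use alongside a separate Cas9 lentiviral vector or in cells that already express Cas9. In that setting it directs cleavage and knockout of PAK4.
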