Addgene plasmid #77576: PAK4 gRNA (BRDN0001148325)
Purpose: 3rd generation lentiviral gRNA plasmid targeting human PAK4
Depositing lab: John Doench & David Root. Depositing organization: Broad Institute. Publication: Optimized sgRNA design to maximize activity and minimize off-target effects of CRISPR-Cas9. Doench JG, Fusi N, Sullender M, Hegde M, Vaimberg EW, Donovan KF, Smith I, Tothova Z, Wilen C, Orchard R, Virgin HW, Listgarten J, Root DE. Nat Biotechnol. 2016 Jan 18. doi: 10.1038/nbt.3437. PubMed 26780180.
Backbone
  Vector backbone: lentiGuide-Puro
  Backbone manufacturer: Zhang Lab (Addgene plasmid # 52963)
  Vector type: Mammalian Expression, Lentiviral, CRISPR
  Selectable markers: Puromycin
Growth in bacteria
  Bacterial resistance: Ampicillin, 100 μg/mL
  Growth temperature: 37°C
  Growth strain: DH5alpha
  Copy number: High Copy
Gene/Insert
  Gene/Insert name: PAK4 (alt names: PAK4; NM_001014831.2)
  gRNA/shRNA sequence: TGCTCATGGGATACTCGCTG
  Species: H. sapiens (human)
  Entrez Gene: PAK4
  Promoter: hU6
  Cloning method: Unknown
  Sequencing primers: 5′ U6-F; 3′ pS2-R
Terms and licenses: Academic/Nonprofit Terms; Industry Terms: Not Available to Industry
Depositor comments: The gRNA was designed to target the following Genbank reference sequence(s): NM_001014831.2,NM_001014832.1,NM_001014834.2,NM_001014835.1,NM_005884.3. Note that this plasmid does NOT contain Cas9. It should be used in conjunction with lentiCas9-Blast (Addgene #52962) or otherwise with cell lines already expressing Cas9. Browse the full kinome gRNA library at http://www.addgene.org/pooled-library/broadgpp-human-kinome/ or visit http://www.broadinstitute.org/rnai/public/ for detailed protocols and information.
How to cite: PAK4 gRNA (BRDN0001148325) was a gift from John Doench & David Root (Addgene plasmid # 77576 ; http://n2t.net/addgene:77576 ; RRID:Addgene_77576)
