>Addgene plasmid #77576 | PAK4 gRNA (BRDN0001148325) | depositor partial sequence | sequence record 145036 | Target Sequence
TGCTCATGGGATACTCGCTG
