>Addgene plasmid #77576 | PAK4 gRNA (BRDN0001148325) | addgene partial sequence | sequence record 188029 | hU6-F
CGTAGAAAGTAATAATTTCTTGGGTAGTTTGCAGTTTTAAAATTATGTTTTAAAATGGACTATCATATGC
TTACCGTAACTTGAAAGTATTTCGATTTCTTGGCTTTATATATCTTGTGGAAAGGACGAAACACCGTGCT
CATGGGATACTCGCTGGTTTTAGAGCTAGAAATAGCAAGTTAAAATAAGGCTAGTCCGTTATCAACTTGA
AAAAGTGGCACCGAGTCGGTGCTTTTTTAAGCTTGGCGTAACTAGATCTTGAGACAAATGGCAGTATTCA
TCCACAATTTTAAAAGAAAAGGGGGGATTGGGGGGTACAGTGCAGGGGAAAGAATAGTAGACATAATAGC
AACAGACATACAAACTAAAGAATTACAAAAACAAATTACAAAAATTCAAAATTTTCGGGTTTATTACAGG
GACAGCAGAGATCCACTTTGGCGCCGGCTCGAGGGGGCCCGGGTGCAAAGATGGATAAAGTTTTAAACAG
AGAGGAATCTTTGCAGCTAATGGACCTTCTAGGTCTTGAAAGGAGTGGGAATTGGCTCCGGTGCCCGTCA
GTGGGCAGAG
